Addgene plasmid #17221: phOCT4-Luc
Depositing lab: Shinya Yamanaka. Publication: Induction of pluripotent stem cells from adult human fibroblasts by defined factors. Takahashi K, Tanabe K, Ohnuki M, Narita M, Ichisaka T, Tomoda K, Yamanaka S. Cell. 2007 Nov 30. 131(5):861-72. 10.1016/j.cell.2007.11.019 PubMed 18035408.
Backbone
  Vector backbone: pGV-BM2
  Backbone size w/o insert (bp): 4842
  Vector type: Mammalian Expression, Luciferase
Growth in bacteria
  Bacterial resistance: Ampicillin, 100 μg/mL
  Growth temperature: 37°C
  Growth strain: DH5alpha
  Copy number: High Copy
Gene/Insert
  Gene/Insert name: Upstream region of human OCT4
  Species: H. sapiens (human)
  Insert size (bp): 5068
  Entrez Gene: POU5F1 (a.k.a. OCT3, OCT4, OCT4Borf1, OTF-3, OTF3, OTF4, Oct-3, Oct-4, Oct3/4)
  Cloning method: Restriction Enzyme; 5′ cloning site KpnI (not destroyed); 3′ cloning site BglII (not destroyed)
  Sequencing primers: 5′ RVprimer3 (CTAGCAAAATAGGCTGTCCC); 3′ LucNRev (CCTTATGCAGTTGCTCTCC)
Terms and licenses: Academic/Nonprofit Terms; Industry Terms: Not Available to Industry
How to cite: phOCT4-Luc was a gift from Shinya Yamanaka (Addgene plasmid # 17221 ; http://n2t.net/addgene:17221 ; RRID:Addgene_17221)
