[The description below was written by a language model from this plasmid's Addgene catalogue record and pLannotate feature annotations shown in this document.]
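Description:
phOCT4-Luc is a mammalian promoter-reporter plasmid in which about 5.1 kb of genomic sequence from upstream of human OCT4 (POU5F1) has been cloned between KpnI and BglII sites of the promoterless luciferase vector pGV-BM2. The insert sits directly in front of a firefly luciferase (luc+) coding sequence, so luciferase output in transfected cells depends on the transcriptional activity of the OCT4 regulatory region. The reporter transcript is terminated by an SV40 polyadenylation signal. Upstream of the cloning site, a synthetic poly(A) signal and an RNA polymerase II pause site from the human α2-globin gene block read-through transcription from the backbone, which keeps background luciferase signal low. The sequenced record is 9,855 nt, in line with the stated backbone and insert sizes.

In bacteria, the plasmid is maintained through a high-copy ColE1/pUC-type origin and selected with ampicillin through the β-lactamase gene and its own promoter. An f1 origin is also present and allows single-stranded DNA production. No mammalian selection marker is annotated, which suits the construct to transient transfection assays. Several short hits within the insert to human open reading frames (C16orf89, C8orf17, C9orf85) are most likely spurious matches of the annotation software to genomic, probably repetitive, sequence rather than functional coding elements. The small large T antigen, TcR and lacZα fragments likewise appear to be backbone remnants.

The plasmid comes from work on inducing pluripotent stem cells from adult human fibroblasts. It is suited to measuring OCT4 promoter activity, for example comparing pluripotent and differentiated cells.
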