Features (pLannotate 1.2.2; 14 found; start..end, strand, type, name):
    749..856     +  CDS            C16orf89 (fragment): CP089_HUMAN - Experimental evidence at protein level: Swiss-Prot protein existence level 1. From Homo sapiens (Human).
    924..1016    -  CDS            C8orf17 (fragment): MOST1_HUMAN - Experimental evidence at protein level: Swiss-Prot protein existence level 1. May be involved in cell survival, proliferation and progression of cancer cells. From Homo sapiens (Human).
   4607..4777    -  CDS            C9orf85 (fragment): CI085_HUMAN - Experimental evidence at protein level: Swiss-Prot protein existence level 1. From Homo sapiens (Human).
   5132..6784    +  CDS            luciferase: firefly luciferase; luc+; enhanced luc+ version of the luciferase gene
   6825..6946    -  polyA_signal   SV40 poly(A) signal: SV40 polyadenylation signal
   6969..7037    -  CDS            large T antigen (fragment): large T antigen from SV40 (simian virus 40)
   7053..7185    +  CDS            TcR (fragment): tetracycline efflux protein; tet; confers resistance to tetracycline
   7365..7953    -  rep_origin     ori: high-copy-number ColE1/pMB1/pBR322/pUC origin of replication
   8124..8984    -  CDS            AmpR: β-lactamase; bla; confers resistance to ampicillin, carbenicillin, and related antibiotics
   8985..9089    -  promoter       AmpR promoter: bla
   9116..9544    +  rep_origin     f1 ori (sequence partly withheld): f1 bacteriophage origin of replication; arrow indicates direction of (+) strand synthesis
   9576..9643    -  CDS            lacZα (fragment): LacZα fragment of β-galactosidase; lacZ fragment
   9702..9750    +  polyA_signal   poly(A) signal: synthetic polyadenylation signal
   9764..9855    +  misc_feature   pause site: RNA polymerase II transcriptional pause signal from the human α2 globin gene
>Addgene plasmid #17221 | phOCT4-Luc | addgene full sequence | sequence record 123160 | Addgene NGS Result
ATCGATAGGTACCGAGCTCGGATCCACTAGTAACGGCCGCCAGTGTGCTGGAATTCGCCCTTCACTCGAG
GTGGAGGAGCTGAGGGCACTGTGGGAGGGATGGAGTGCAGGCCCCTCAGCCAGCCTTCAAAACTCCATTT
CAATACCCATGTCCTAAATGAACACAGCTCTGTTGCTGACCGTCCTAGCCACTCTGCTTTCCTTCCCTCT
CCCGTGCTTGGTCAGCCCTTTTCCCACTTGGTGTTCAAGTTCTGACCCAGGGCTGAGCACCCAAGGGCTC
TCAAGGTGGGGCATCACCTACAGTCACCATGGAACACAGTGGAATGGTGCCTAAAGCCCTGGTGTGGAGG
ATGTACGGCAGCTTGATAGGACCAGAGGCAGCCAGTTTGTCTGGGAGGTCTTTGCCACCACTTTTCCCTG
TCCCGCTAGCCCCCTTGGTGCATGGGACTCTCTGCAAAGCCCCTGGAGAGGAGCCATCCCAACATGCTAG
GCCCTTGACTTCTATCCTCCAGTGTCCAGCTAACTTAGCTGAGGGATGGGCTGCCCCAGCCCCTGAGTCC
CTGGAACCCTAAGCCACTTGCCCCCTTGCATGGCGCTGCTCAGATGCCCAGAGCCAGCAGTCTGCTGTGA
TCCCTTTGACGTGAGCATAGGCTCTCCTGTCTGGTGATGCACCAGGCTGATGCTGAGTCTCTGTGCAACC
TCAGATGAGCAGCTGGGGTTTGGAGGCATGTAGCAATGCAGTTGCCGAGTGCAGTGGCTCGATCTCAGCT
CACTGCACCCTCTGCTGCCTGAGTTCAAGCGATTTTTGTTTCTCAGCCTCCTGAGTAGCTGGGATTACAG
GCATGCACCACCACATGCAAAAAAAACAAAACAAACAAACAAAAAAACCACCTTTTGGTATTTTTAGTAG
AGACAGGGTTTCACCATGTTGGCCAGGCTGGTCTCGAACTGCTGATCTGAAGTGATCCGCCCGCCTCAGC
CTCCTAAAGTGCTGGGATTATAGGCATGAGCCACCGCTCCCGGCCTCCTCCTATATCTCTTGATCAAACT
TCAGGGGAAAACCTGCCAGATTCCCCAGGAAGGATGCTTGGAGGTAGGTGGCAGGGTACAGGGAGGCCTA
TGCCAACTTCTCATTGAACACCACTCCCAGCTTTCCTACCCCCATTTCTCTTCACAGGTGTGCAGAGAAG
TCTACATTCCCATGTCAAGTAAGGGGGGTGGGTAGATGGGAGGGCATATGAGAGCGGGGCAGCAATTTTA
TGTCTGAGTTGGAAGGAAGTTTAGAGTTCATTGAGTCCAAATCCTCTTTACTAGGTGAGGAAACTGAGGC
ACAGGAGGGGGAGGTGCCATTAGCCAGGGAGTCAGAGCCAGGACTTAGAACCTGGTCCATGCCTCCTAGT
TTGTTCCTGACCAATCCTCCCAGCTCACCCACTCCTTTTGCTCTCACCTCTGACTCCCTACAGGCTACAG
CTAGAGAGTTGACTCCTCTATTTGAGGTAAGAGTGTCTGGATTTGGGATAAGGTGACCTCAGTTTGCAGG
GCTCATGGGGGAGATCAGAGGGTCCTTTGTTGAGAAGAGGGGACTTGGTCCACAGTGAGCAAAGGAATTT
GTCTAAATTGCTATTAAGGGAGATCATCTCCCAAGGTGGGCCAAGCCTGAACCCTCAGCCCTCCGTTTCT
TCCCTTTCTTTTGCCTTCAGATTGACAGGCCTCGGAAGTCAAAATAAGTGGTTTCCTAGACCGGGTCGAG
AGCAAGTCTCTATTGGTCCCAACTGAGTTTTTTCAGCTGGTTTTTCAACCAAACAGCACCTCATCTCCCA
GTGAGGGGAAGGGAAGGCTGGGCTGAGAGCAGCAAGGCTGCTCATCTCACCTCTCCCCACCCAGCCATGC
CAGCCGCCTCACCTGGTGGGGAGAGGTGGGCCTCACCTGGGTCCCCTGGCAGTGCTCTGTGAAGGGTCTT
GACATTGCACTGTAATAATAAAGGTGTGTGTGAAGTATCTTTTTATGGTGACTTTCTAAAACCCAGGGAA
TCATGGGACCAGTTCTGATGACTCAGCCTGGCTTCCAGTCTCCTCCAGGCCCAACGGTGGCCCCCAGCAC
TGGTTGGGGCCTGGGAGAGCTGGCCTTGGCTGAAGTGAAGCCACCTACCCTTCAGGCATAACAGGACAGT
GAGAAGGAAGGAAAGCCTGCCTCAACCTCCCATCAGCCCTGAGCACCCCAGAAGGGGGCCGGCTAGGAGT
CTAGGCATGCAGGAGGCTGACCCCTGACTGGGCTCATATCCAGCCACAAGGCAGCCAGGGATCCAGGCAC
CCACCCCTTGTCTGCGTCCCTCTCGGGAATGGGCCTCTTGCCCAGGCCAGAAATACACCACCTACAGTAC
AAATTATAATCTAAAAACAAGAGGGTGGTGTTGAGTGGGGAAATTGGGGAAGGTGTTTTAGGAGCCACTA
GGAAAATGGGCAGCAGGGACTCTCTGGACTGGCTTGGGAAGAGCGCTTTTGGGGAACCTGGAGGATGGCA
AGCTGAGAAACACTGGTGTGGAGATTCCAGCCAAATCCCAGGCCTGCCCCTCCCCCTCCTCTGAGAGGCC
GTCTTCTTGGCAGACAGCAGAGAGATGCATGACAAAGGTGCCGTGATGGTTCTGTCCTGGGGATTGAGAT
GGCTGGGGAGGGGCCTCCTCCTGTTCCGAAGCATGTTCCTCCCACCCCCACCAGGCCCCATAATCTACCT
GCCTTTTGGGCAGTTAAAGGCCGAGAAGTGAACACAGCTGCAACCCCACTGCCTTGTAGACCTTCCGGCA
GACCTGTGGCAGGTATTGAAATGCACGCATACAATTAGGCTCAAAAAGTCTACACAGACAGGAGATGGGC
ACACGAACAGAGGCAACATAAGAGTGGGGGAAAAGTCTCAAAAGACTCACGGATGCCACCAAGATGAAGA
CAGCTGGCCACGGGACACCCATCCCCTTAGAAGGCAGATAGAGCCACTGACCCCAGCAGACAAGCCCAGG
CAGGGCTGAGCCTGGAGCCTGCAATGAGAAGCCTTACTTAAGTCGACAGAGGTCAGCGTGCCCAGTCCAG
ACCTGGCCTTCTGGCCTTCGAAGCTGTGGGGAGCCCTGGCCCAGAGCCCCCTCTGGAGCCCCCAGACTTA
CCCCAGGCCCTCCACTGAGATCAAGTTTTGGGAGCAGACAGACAAACATCATCCCTCACAGACAGGCATT
CCGTTGGCTATTCTCTTGCAAACAGAATCAAGCACTAGACCAGCAGCATGAGCCTCAGGATACTCAGGCC
AGGCCCAGAAAAACAGACCCTGAAGGGGAGCTTAGGGCAGCCTTCCTGCACGCCTCCACAAATCACTCTC
CACCTCCTCTGCGTCTTTCTGCCAGCCAGCCCCACTAAACAAAGCACATCCCTCAATCTGCCAGGCTCGG
GGAGGGACGCACGATGAAGCTGGACGCCTGAGTCCCCCAGAGGAAGGAGGAACTAGATACCTAGGTCCCT
GTGGGGGGCCCTTGGTGCCCGTCTGAGGCTCAGTCTTTGAGGGGATTGCAGAGGGGGGTTGCTGGAGCTC
CTTTTAGCGTCTCTGAAGGGGATTCTGTGTGAGGGGATTGGGACTGGGGGGTTGGGGAGCAGGAAGCAGT
CCCCAGGGGAGCCATCCAGGCCCATTCAAGGGTTGAGCACTTGTTTAGGGTTAGAGCTGCCCCCTCTGGG
GACCGGGATTGTCCAGCCAAGGCCATTGTCCTGCCCCCTTCCCCCAGTCCCTCCCAGGCTTCTTTGAACC
TGAAGTCAGATATTTTTTCTCCACACCCCCCACCCCCTGGTTTTCCCCACCCAGGGCCTAGGGCTGGAGG
CCTGGGCCAGGGAGGTGGGGGAGGGAGAACGGGGCCTACCGTGGTATTAGATGTCTGAGTTTTGGTTGAG
AGGGGAGCAAGGAACCTGATGTGCAGGTTCCATAGTGGAGGGGGCCCAAAGCGGGTGTCTTATCACTCTG
TTTCAGCAAAGGTTGGGAAACTGAGGCCCAGTCAGTCCAAAGTCTGGTCCCTTGAAGGGGAAGTAGGGAC
CAACCCCTTAGTCTGTTAGATGAGGAGAGTCTGGAGTCTGATTCTGGAAGACGGAGGGGTGGGGGGATGG
GGGGGTGGGGGGATATAGCACGGAGGCCTTGTCTGGCAGTCTACTCTTGAAGATGGGGTGAAATTTGGCA
GGCTGGGCAGATGGTGCCAGGCACCCAGGCTGCGGGGTGGCTGGATTTGGCCAGTATCGGGATGGGAATG
CCTAGGATTCTGGATGGATCGGGGGAAGGCATAAGGGAGCAGCTGGCCATTGTGCTTATGGCTGTTGATG
CATTGAGGGATAGCGCCACACACACATTCAATAAATTTGAGGAGCTGAGAGGGTGACTGGCCCCTGAAGG
CACAGTGCCAGAGGTCTGTGGAGAGGGGGTCAAGCACCTGGGTTCCTGAAGAACATGGAGGTGTGGGAGT
GATTCCAGACAGCTGGGATGTGCAGAGCCTGAGAGAGTGCCAGGGAGCGGGTTGGGAGTTGAAAGTTGGG
TGTGGTGGCTCACGCCTTTAATCATGACACTGGGCGGCAGAGGCGGGAGGATTTCTTGAGGACAGGAATT
CAAGACCAGCCTGGGTAACATAGCAAGGCCCCATCTCTACTAAAAATAAAAAAACTAACAGGGCACAGTG
GTCCAAGCCTGTAGTCCCAGCCACTTAGGAGGCTGGAGCAGAAGGATTGCTTTGGCCCAGTAGATCGAGG
CTACATTGAGCCATCATTGTACTCCACTGCACTCCAGTCTGGGCAACAAAGTGAGACCCTGTCTTAAAAA
ATAAAAATAAAAAAAGTTTCTGTGGGGGACCTGCACTGAGGTCCTGGAGGGGCGCCAGTTGTGTCTCCCG
GTTTTCCCCTTCCACAGACACCATTGCCACCACCATTAGGCAAACATCCTTCGCCTCAGTTTCTCCCCCC
ACCTCCCTCTCCTCCACCCATCCAGGGGGCGGTGCCAGAGGTCAAGGCTAGTGGGTGGGACTGGGGAGGG
AGAGAGGGGTTGAGTAGTCCCTTCGCAAGCCCTCATTTCAGATCTGCGATCTAAGTAAGCTTGGCATTCC
GGTACTGTTGGTAAAGCCACCATGGAAGACGCCAAAAACATAAAGAAAGGCCCGGCGCCATTCTATCCGC
TGGAAGATGGAACCGCTGGAGAGCAACTGCATAAGGCTATGAAGAGATACGCCCTGGTTCCTGGAACAAT
TGCTTTTACAGATGCACATATCGAGGTGGACATCACTTACGCTGAGTACTTCGAAATGTCCGTTCGGTTG
GCAGAAGCTATGAAACGATATGGGCTGAATACAAATCACAGAATCGTCGTATGCAGTGAAAACTCTCTTC
AATTCTTTATGCCGGTGTTGGGCGCGTTATTTATCGGAGTTGCAGTTGCGCCCGCGAACGACATTTATAA
TGAACGTGAATTGCTCAACAGTATGGGCATTTCGCAGCCTACCGTGGTGTTCGTTTCCAAAAAGGGGTTG
CAAAAAATTTTGAACGTGCAAAAAAAGCTCCCAATCATCCAAAAAATTATTATCATGGATTCTAAAACGG
ATTACCAGGGATTTCAGTCGATGTACACGTTCGTCACATCTCATCTACCTCCCGGTTTTAATGAATACGA
TTTTGTGCCAGAGTCCTTCGATAGGGACAAGACAATTGCACTGATCATGAACTCCTCTGGATCTACTGGT
CTGCCTAAAGGTGTCGCTCTGCCTCATAGAACTGCCTGCGTGAGATTCTCGCATGCCAGAGATCCTATTT
TTGGCAATCAAATCATTCCGGATACTGCGATTTTAAGTGTTGTTCCATTCCATCACGGTTTTGGAATGTT
TACTACACTCGGATATTTGATATGTGGATTTCGAGTCGTCTTAATGTATAGATTTGAAGAAGAGCTGTTT
CTGAGGAGCCTTCAGGATTACAAGATTCAAAGTGCGCTGCTGGTGCCAACCCTATTCTCCTTCTTCGCCA
AAAGCACTCTGATTGACAAATACGATTTATCTAATTTACACGAAATTGCTTCTGGTGGCGCTCCCCTCTC
TAAGGAAGTCGGGGAAGCGGTTGCCAAGAGGTTCCATCTGCCAGGTATCAGGCAAGGATATGGGCTCACT
GAGACTACATCAGCTATTCTGATTACACCCGAGGGGGATGATAAACCGGGCGCGGTCGGTAAAGTTGTTC
CATTTTTTGAAGCGAAGGTTGTGGATCTGGATACCGGGAAAACGCTGGGCGTTAATCAAAGAGGCGAACT
GTGTGTGAGAGGTCCTATGATTATGTCCGGTTATGTAAACAATCCGGAAGCGACCAACGCCTTGATTGAC
AAGGATGGATGGCTACATTCTGGAGACATAGCTTACTGGGACGAAGACGAACACTTCTTCATCGTTGACC
GCCTGAAGTCTCTGATTAAGTACAAAGGCTATCAGGTGGCTCCCGCTGAATTGGAATCCATCTTGCTCCA
ACACCCCAACATCTTCGACGCAGGTGTCGCAGGTCTTCCCGACGATGACGCCGGTGAACTTCCCGCCGCC
GTTGTTGTTTTGGAGCACGGAAAGACGATGACGGAAAAAGAGATCGTGGATTACGTCGCCAGTCAAGTAA
CAACCGCGAAAAAGTTGCGCGGAGGAGTTGTGTTTGTGGACGAAGTACCGAAAGGTCTTACCGGAAAACT
CGACGCAAGAAAAATCAGAGAGATCCTCATAAAGGCCAAGAAGGGCGGAAAGATCGCCGTGTAATTCTAG
AGTCGGGGCGGCCGGCCGCTTCGAGCAGACATGATAAGATACATTGATGAGTTTGGACAAACCACAACTA
GAATGCAGTGAAAAAAATGCTTTATTTGTGAAATTTGTGATGCTATTGCTTTATTTGTAACCATTATAAG
CTGCAATAAACAAGTTAACAACAACAATTGCATTCATTTTATGTTTCAGGTTCAGGGGGAGGTGTGGGAG
GTTTTTTAAAGCAAGTAAAACCTCTACAAATGTGGTAAAATCGATAAGGATCCGTCGACCGATGCCCTTG
AGAGCCTTCAACCCAGTCAGCTCCTTCCGGTGGGCGCGGGGCATGACTATCGTCGCCGCACTTATGACTG
TCTTCTTTATCATGCAACTCGTAGGACAGGTGCCGGCAGCGCTCTTCCGCTTCCTCGCTCACTGACTCGC
TGCGCTCGGTCGTTCGGCTGCGGCGAGCGGTATCAGCTCACTCAAAGGCGGTAATACGGTTATCCACAGA
ATCAGGGGATAACGCAGGAAAGAACATGTGAGCAAAAGGCCAGCAAAAGGCCAGGAACCGTAAAAAGGCC
GCGTTGCTGGCGTTTTTCCATAGGCTCCGCCCCCCTGACGAGCATCACAAAAATCGACGCTCAAGTCAGA
GGTGGCGAAACCCGACAGGACTATAAAGATACCAGGCGTTTCCCCCTGGAAGCTCCCTCGTGCGCTCTCC
TGTTCCGACCCTGCCGCTTACCGGATACCTGTCCGCCTTTCTCCCTTCGGGAAGCGTGGCGCTTTCTCAT
AGCTCACGCTGTAGGTATCTCAGTTCGGTGTAGGTCGTTCGCTCCAAGCTGGGCTGTGTGCACGAACCCC
CCGTTCAGCCCGACCGCTGCGCCTTATCCGGTAACTATCGTCTTGAGTCCAACCCGGTAAGACACGACTT
ATCGCCACTGGCAGCAGCCACTGGTAACAGGATTAGCAGAGCGAGGTATGTAGGCGGTGCTACAGAGTTC
TTGAAGTGGTGGCCTAACTACGGCTACACTAGAAGAACAGTATTTGGTATCTGCGCTCTGCTGAAGCCAG
TTACCTTCGGAAAAAGAGTTGGTAGCTCTTGATCCGGCAAACAAACCACCGCTGGTAGCGGTGGTTTTTT
TGTTTGCAAGCAGCAGATTACGCGCAGAAAAAAAGGATCTCAAGAAGATCCTTTGATCTTTTCTACGGGG
TCTGACGCTCAGTGGAACGAAAACTCACGTTAAGGGATTTTGGTCATGAGATTATCAAAAAGGATCTTCA
CCTAGATCCTTTTAAATTAAAAATGAAGTTTTAAATCAATCTAAAGTATATATGAGTAAACTTGGTCTGA
CAGTTACCAATGCTTAATCAGTGAGGCACCTATCTCAGCGATCTGTCTATTTCGTTCATCCATAGTTGCC
TGACTCCCCGTCGTGTAGATAACTACGATACGGGAGGGCTTACCATCTGGCCCCAGTGCTGCAATGATAC
CGCGAGACCCACGCTCACCGGCTCCAGATTTATCAGCAATAAACCAGCCAGCCGGAAGGGCCGAGCGCAG
AAGTGGTCCTGCAACTTTATCCGCCTCCATCCAGTCTATTAATTGTTGCCGGGAAGCTAGAGTAAGTAGT
TCGCCAGTTAATAGTTTGCGCAACGTTGTTGCCATTGCTACAGGCATCGTGGTGTCACGCTCGTCGTTTG
GTATGGCTTCATTCAGCTCCGGTTCCCAACGATCAAGGCGAGTTACATGATCCCCCATGTTGTGCAAAAA
AGCGGTTAGCTCCTTCGGTCCTCCGATCGTTGTCAGAAGTAAGTTGGCCGCAGTGTTATCACTCATGGTT
ATGGCAGCACTGCATAATTCTCTTACTGTCATGCCATCCGTAAGATGCTTTTCTGTGACTGGTGAGTACT
CAACCAAGTCATTCTGAGAATAGTGTATGCGGCGACCGAGTTGCTCTTGCCCGGCGTCAATACGGGATAA
TACCGCGCCACATAGCAGAACTTTAAAAGTGCTCATCATTGGAAAACGTTCTTCGGGGCGAAAACTCTCA
AGGATCTTACCGCTGTTGAGATCCAGTTCGATGTAACCCACTCGTGCACCCAACTGATCTTCAGCATCTT
TTACTTTCACCAGCGTTTCTGGGTGAGCAAAAACAGGAAGGCAAAATGCCGCAAAAAAGGGAATAAGGGC
GACACGGAAATGTTGAATACTCATACTCTTCCTTTTTCAATATTATTGAAGCATTTATCAGGGTTATTGT
CTCATGAGCGGATACATATTTGAATGTATTTAGAAAAATAAACAAATAGGGGTTCCGCGCACATTTCCCC
GAAAAGTGCCACCTG
[124 nt withheld, positions 9116-9239]
C
[91 nt withheld, positions 9241-9331]
A
[49 nt withheld, positions 9333-9381]
CCTTTGACGTTGGAGTCCACGTTCTTT
[37 nt withheld, positions 9409-9445]
ACCCTATCTCGGTCTATTCTTTTGATTTATAAGGGATTTTGCCGATTTCGGCCTATTGGTTAAAAAATGA
GCTGATTTAACAAAAATTTAACGCGAATTTTAACAAAATATTAACGCTTACAATTTGCCATTCGCCATTC
AGGCTGCGCAACTGTTGGGAAGGGCGATCGGTGCGGGCCTCTTCGCTATTACGCCAGCCCAAGCTACCAT
GATAAGTAAGTAATATTAAGGTACGGGAGGTACTTGGAGCGGCCGCAATAAAATATCTTTATTTTCATTA
CATCTGTGTGTTGGTTTTTTGTGTGAATCGATAGTACTAACATACGCTCTCCATCAAAACAAAACGAAAC
AAAACAAACTAGCAAAATAGGCTGTCCCCAGTGCAAGTGCAGGTGCCAGAACATTTCTCT
