>Addgene plasmid #17221 | phOCT4-Luc | addgene partial sequence | sequence record 22774 | 17221 with LucNrev
ATGGCGCCGGGCCTTTCTTTATGTTTTTGGCGTCTTCCATGGTGGCTTTACCAACAGTACCGGAATGCCA
AGCTTACTTAGATCGCAGATCTGAAATGAGGGCTTGCGAAGGGACTACTCAACCCCTCTCTCCCTCCCCA
GTCCCACCCACTAGCCTTGACCTCTGGCACCGCCCCCTGGATGGGTGGAGGAGAGGGAGGTGGGGGGAGA
AACTGAGGCGAAGGATGTTTGCCTAATGGTGGTGGCAATGGTGTCTGTGGAAGGGGAAAACCGGGAGACA
CAACTGGCGCCCCTCCAGGACCTCAGTGCAGGTCCCCCACAGAAACTTTTTTTATTTTTATTTTTTAAGA
CAGGGTCTCACTTTGTTGCCCAGACTGGAGTGCAGTGGAGTACAATGATGGCTCAATGTAGCCTCGATCT
ACTGGGCCAAAGCAATCCTTCTGCTCCAGCCTCCTAAGTGGCTGGGACTACAGGCTTGGACCACTGTGCC
CTGTTAGTTTTTTTATTTTTAGTAGAGATGGGGCCTTGCTATGTTACCCAGGCTGGTCTTGAATTCCTGT
CCTCAAGAAATCCTCCCGCCTCTGCCGCCCAGTGTCATGATTAAAGGCGTGAGCCACCACACCCAACTTT
CAACTCCCAACCCGCTCCCTGGCACTCTCTCAGGCTCTGCACATCCCAGCTGTCTGGAATCACTCCCACA
CCTCCATGTTCTTCAGGAACCCAGGTGCTTGACCCCCTCTCCACAGACCTCTGGCACTGTGCCTTCAGGG
GCCAGTCACCCTCTCAGCTCCTCAAATTTATTGAATGTGTGTGTGGCGCTATCCCTCAATGCATCAACAG
CCATAAGCACAATGGCCAGCTGCTCCCTTATGCCTTCCCCCGATCCATCCAGAATCCTAGGCATTCCCAT
CCCGATACTGGCCAAATCCAGCCACCCCGCA
